>Addgene plasmid #20217 | Vh-HA-DHFR | addgene partial sequence | sequence record 26071 | 20217 with BGH-rev
CTCTAGACTCGAGCGGCCGCCACTGTGCTGGATATCTGCAGAATTCCACCACACTGGACTAGTGGATCCG
AGCTCGGTACCTCTAGTCCGCCGCTCCAGAATCTCAAAGCAATAGCTGTGAGAGTTCTGCGCATCAGCAT
CGTGGAATTCGCTGAATACCGATTCCCAGTCATCCGGCTCGTAATCCGGGAAATGGGTGTCGCCTTCCAC
TTCTGCGTCGATATGCGTCAGATACAGTTTTTGCGCTTTTGGCAAGAACTGTTCATAAACGCGACCGCCG
CCAATCACCATGATTTCTGGTACGTCACCACACGCCGCGATGGCTTCATCCACCGACTTCACCCACGTTA
CGCGATCGTCCGTACCCGGTTGACTGCTGAGGATAATATTTTTGCGTCCTGGCAACGGACGACCGATTGA
TTCCCAGGTATGGCGGCCCATAATCACGGGTTTATTTAAGGTGTTGCGTTTAAACCAGGCGAGATCGGCA
GGCAGGTTCCACGGCATGGCGTTTTCCATGCCGATAACGCGATCTACCGCTAACGCCGCAATCAGACTGA
TTGCGTAGTCTGGTACGTCGTACGGATATCTAGACTCGAGGTCGACCTGCAGTTGGACCTGGGAGTGCGC
GCCTGTGGAGAGAAAGGCAAAGTGGATGTCATTGTCACCCATATATATGTCCAGACCTCAAGCCTGCTAC
TGTTAACCCCTTACCTGTAGCTNNNNNTACAAANAAANAGGANNGATACAACCTNCCNTCCCATGGGTGG
CCCACNNCNNNNTNANTTTTCCACGTTGCCNAGTAAGCNNNN
