[The description below was written by a language model from this plasmid's Addgene catalogue record.]
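Description:
Vh-HA-DHFR is a mammalian expression plasmid built on the commercial pcDNA3.1(+) backbone (about 5.4 kb without insert). It is maintained in E. coli as a high-copy plasmid under ampicillin selection, and it carries a neomycin resistance marker so that transfected mammalian cells can be selected with G418. The record does not include a feature table. However, the listed sequencing primers (CMV forward and BGH reverse) fit the standard pcDNA3.1 layout, in which the insert lies between the CMV immediate-early promoter and the bovine growth hormone polyadenylation signal.

The roughly 705 bp insert, cloned between NdeI and KpnI sites that both remain intact, encodes E. coli dihydrofolate reductase (folA) with two N-terminal additions. The first is a murine immunoglobulin heavy-chain variable region (VH) signal peptide, and the second is an HA epitope tag, followed by a single copy of DHFR. The signal peptide should direct the fusion protein into the secretory pathway, and the HA tag allows it to be detected with anti-HA antibodies.

The associated publication describes conditional glycosylation in eukaryotic cells using a biocompatible chemical inducer of dimerization. In such systems, bacterial DHFR commonly serves as a ligand-binding domain that a bifunctional small molecule brings together with a partner protein. The record does not name the dimerizer, the partner constructs, or the exact role of this single-DHFR secretory-pathway fusion in those experiments.
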