Addgene plasmid #20217: Vh-HA-DHFR
Depositing lab: Carolyn Bertozzi. Depositing organization: University of California, Berkeley. Publication: Conditional glycosylation in eukaryotic cells using a biocompatible chemical inducer of dimerization. Czlapinski JL, Schelle MW, Miller LW, Laughlin ST, Kohler JJ, Cornish VW, Bertozzi CR. J Am Chem Soc. 2008 Oct 8. 130(40):13186-7. 10.1021/ja8037728 PubMed 18788807.
Backbone
  Vector backbone: pcDNA3.1(+)
  Backbone manufacturer: Invitrogen
  Backbone size w/o insert (bp): 5400
  Vector type: Mammalian Expression
  Selectable markers: Neomycin (select with G418)
Growth in bacteria
  Bacterial resistance: Ampicillin, 100 μg/mL
  Growth temperature: 37°C
  Growth strain: DH5alpha
  Copy number: High Copy
Gene/Insert
  Gene/Insert name: DHFR (alt names: dihydrofolate reductase; folA)
  Species: E. coli
  Insert size (bp): 705
  Entrez Gene: folA (a.k.a. b0048, ECK0049, tmr, tmrA)
  Tag / fusion protein: Vh (N terminal on insert); HA (N terminal on insert)
  Cloning method: Restriction Enzyme; 5′ cloning site NdeI (not destroyed); 3′ cloning site KpnI (not destroyed)
  Sequencing primers: 5′ CMV-F; 3′ BGH reverse
Terms and licenses: Academic/Nonprofit Terms; Industry Terms: Not Available to Industry
Depositor comments: murine VH chain signal peptide followed by a HA tag and one repeat of DHFR
How to cite: Vh-HA-DHFR was a gift from Carolyn Bertozzi (Addgene plasmid # 20217 ; http://n2t.net/addgene:20217 ; RRID:Addgene_20217)
